Addgene plasmid #25113: PP-NOG1
Purpose: Bacterial expression for structure determination; may not be full ORF
Depositing lab: Cheryl Arrowsmith. Depositing organization: University of Toronto.
Backbone
  Vector backbone: p15TV-L
  Backbone manufacturer: SGC
  Backbone size w/o insert (bp): 7746
  Vector type: Bacterial Expression
Growth in bacteria
  Bacterial resistance: Ampicillin, 100 μg/mL
  Growth temperature: 37°C
  Growth strain: DH5alpha
  Copy number: Low Copy
Gene/Insert
  Gene/Insert name: PFF0625w:C13732 (alt names: PDB: 2QU8; nucleolar GTP-binding protein 1)
  Species: Plasmodium falciparum
  Insert size (bp): 621
  GenBank ID: XM_961023
  Entrez Gene: PFF0625w
  Tag / fusion protein: His (N terminal on insert)
  Cloning method: Restriction Enzyme
  Sequencing primers: 5′ T7; 3′ T7-term
Terms and licenses: Academic/Nonprofit Terms; Industry Terms: Not Available to Industry
Depositor comments: PDB: 2QU8. http://www.thesgc.org/structures/2QU8/ .
How to cite: PP-NOG1 was a gift from Cheryl Arrowsmith (Addgene plasmid # 25113 ; http://n2t.net/addgene:25113 ; RRID:Addgene_25113)
