[The description below was written by a language model from this plasmid's Addgene catalogue record.]
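Description:
PP-NOG1 is a bacterial expression plasmid built on the p15TV-L backbone from the Structural Genomics Consortium, a vector of about 7.7 kb without insert. It is propagated in E. coli under ampicillin selection and is recorded as low copy. The record does not list the origin of replication or name the promoter. However, the recommended sequencing primers are T7 and T7-term, which suggests that the insert sits between a T7 promoter and a T7 terminator. That arrangement is typical of vectors designed for inducible expression in E. coli strains that supply T7 RNA polymerase.

The insert is a 621 bp fragment of the Plasmodium falciparum gene PFF0625w, which encodes nucleolar GTP-binding protein 1 (NOG1). NOG1 belongs to a family of GTPases generally associated with ribosome biogenesis in the nucleolus. The fragment was introduced by restriction enzyme cloning and is fused to an N-terminal His tag, which allows the recombinant protein to be purified by immobilised metal affinity chromatography. The depositor notes that the construct may not contain the full open reading frame. The short insert fits this, pointing to a truncated or domain-level fragment chosen for favourable expression and crystallisation rather than the complete protein.

The stated purpose is bacterial production of protein for structure determination, and the record links the construct to a deposited Protein Data Bank structure. It is therefore mainly useful for making purified parasite NOG1 fragment for crystallography, biophysical characterisation or biochemical assays. No annotated feature table was provided, so details such as protease cleavage sites or linker composition cannot be confirmed.
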