>Addgene plasmid #25113 | PP-NOG1 | depositor partial sequence | sequence record 11587 | Author sequence
TTACCTTCTATTAATCCTCATAAAAAAACAATTATATTATCAGGAGCACCAAATGTAGGTAAATCATCTT
TTATGAATATTGTATCAAGAGCCAATGTAGATGTTCAATCCTATTCTTTTACTACAAAAAATTTATATGT
AGGACATTTTGATCATAAATTAAACAAATATCAAATTATAGATACTCCAGGTTTATTAGATAGAGCATTC
GAAAACAGAAACACTATTGAGATGACTACTATTACAGCACTTGCTCATATTAACGGAGTTATACTCTTTA
TTATAGATATAAGCGAACAATGTGGATTAACCATAAAAGAGCAAATTAATTTATTCTATTCTATTAAATC
AGTCTTTTCCAATAAATCTATTGTTATCGGATTTAATAAAATCGACAAATGCAATATGGACAGCTTATCT
ATTGATAATAAATTATTAATAAAACAAATTCTTGATAATGTGAAAAATCCTATTAAATTCTCTTCATTTA
GTACACTTACAGGAGTTGGAGTAGAACAAGCCAAAATAACTGCATGTGAGTTGCTAAAAAATGATCAAGC
TGAATCTATCCTATTGGATCAAGAACAATTGCTAAACACCAAATTGGGTGAAACAAAAAAC
