>Addgene plasmid #25113 | PP-NOG1 | addgene partial sequence | sequence record 31190 | 25113 with T7
CTGAATATTTTGTTTACTTTAAGAAGGAGATATACCATGGGCAGCAGCCATCATCATCATCATCACAGCA
GCGGCAGAGAAAACTTGTATTTCCAGGGCTTACCTTCTATTAATCCTCATAAAAAAACAATTATATTATC
AGGAGCACCAAATGTAGGTAAATCATCTTTTATGAATATTGTATCAAGAGCCAATGTAGATGTTCAATCC
TATTCTTTTACTACAAAAAATTTATATGTAGGACATTTTGATCATAAATTAAACAAATATCAAATTATAG
ATACTCCAGGTTTATTAGATAGAGCATTCGAAAACAGAAACACTATTGAGATGACTACTATTACAGCACT
TGCTCATATTAACGGAGTTATACTCTTTATTATAGATATAAGCGAACAATGTGGATTAACCATAAAAGAG
CAAATTAATTTATTCTATTCTATTAAATCAGTCTTTTCCAATAAATCTATTGTTATCGGATTTAATAAAA
TCGACAAATGCAATATGGACAGCTTATCTATTGATAATAAATTATTAATAAAACAAATTCTTGATAATGT
GAAAAATCCTATTAAATTCTCTTCATTTAGTACACTTACAGGAGTTGGAGTAGAACAAGCCAAAATAACT
GCATGTGAGTTGCTAAAAAATGATCAAGCTGAATCTATCCTATTGGATCAAGAACAATTGCTAAACACCA
AATTGGGTGAAACAAAAAACTGATGACGAAGCTTGCGGCCGCACTCGAGGATCCGGCTGCTAACAAAGCC
CGAAAGGAAGCTGAGTTGGCTGCTGCCACCGCTGAGCAATAACTAGCATAACCCCTTGGGGCCTCTAAAC
GGGTCTTGAGGGGTTTTTTGCTGAAGGAGGAACTATATCCGGA
